Addgene plasmid #33173: pDMG6a
Depositing lab: David Bartel. Depositing organization: Whitehead Institute for Biomedical Research. Publication: Weak seed-pairing stability and high target-site abundance decrease the proficiency of lsy-6 and other microRNAs. Garcia DM, Baek D, Shin C, Bell GW, Grimson A, Bartel DP. Nat Struct Mol Biol. 2011 Sep 11;18(10):1139-46. doi: 10.1038/nsmb.2115. PubMed 21909094.
Backbone
  Vector backbone: pIS1
  Backbone manufacturer: Addgene (#12179)
  Backbone size w/o insert (bp): 4085
  Vector type: Mammalian Expression, Luciferase
Growth in bacteria
  Bacterial resistance: Ampicillin, 100 μg/mL
  Growth temperature: 37°C
  Growth strain: DH5alpha
  Copy number: High Copy
Gene/Insert
  Gene/Insert name: fkh-8 3' UTR
  Species: C. elegans (nematode)
  GenBank ID: NM_062834.2
  Entrez Gene: fkh-8 (a.k.a. CELE_F40H3.4)
  Tag / fusion protein: Luciferase (N terminal on backbone)
  Cloning method: Restriction Enzyme; 5′ cloning site XbaI (not destroyed); 3′ cloning site EagI (not destroyed)
  Sequencing primers: 5′ Rluc-F; 3′ EBV Reverse
Terms and licenses: Academic/Nonprofit Terms; Industry Terms: Not Available to Industry
How to cite: pDMG6a was a gift from David Bartel (Addgene plasmid # 33173 ; http://n2t.net/addgene:33173 ; RRID:Addgene_33173)
