[The description below was written by a language model from this plasmid's Addgene catalogue record.]
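Description:
pDMG6a is a mammalian luciferase reporter plasmid built on the pIS1 backbone (about 4.1 kb without insert). It is maintained in E. coli as a high-copy plasmid under ampicillin selection. The record lists no bacterial origin by name and does not state which promoter drives the reporter in mammalian cells. The use of an Rluc forward sequencing primer indicates that the backbone-encoded luciferase is Renilla luciferase.

The insert is the 3' untranslated region of the C. elegans forkhead-family gene fkh-8, cloned between XbaI and EagI sites, both of which are preserved. The catalogue describes luciferase as an N-terminal fusion partner. Because the insert is a UTR rather than coding sequence, this is best read as the nematode sequence sitting downstream of the luciferase open reading frame and serving as the 3' UTR of the reporter transcript. In this arrangement, luciferase output depends on any post-transcriptional regulation acting through that UTR, such as microRNA-mediated repression at target sites within it.

The associated publication examines why lsy-6 and certain other microRNAs repress their targets poorly, pointing to weak seed-pairing stability and high target-site abundance. This suggests pDMG6a was used in transfection-based reporter assays to measure how strongly a co-introduced microRNA represses a predicted target UTR. The record does not say which microRNA sites the fkh-8 UTR contains, whether they are wild type or mutated, or which normalisation reporter was paired with the construct. No feature table was supplied, so element positions and the total plasmid size cannot be given.
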