>Addgene plasmid #33173 | pDMG6a | depositor partial sequence | sequence record 39259 | fkh-8 3'UTR
ATTGTTAATCTAAAGGTTCAAAAACTCACATATTTTTCACACAGTGTCCAAATTTCATTTGTACAAAAAT
ACATTGTTAGTTAGTTTTCATTTTCATATTCATTTTTCGTAAACATTCAA
