>Addgene plasmid #33173 | pDMG6a | addgene partial sequence | sequence record 41326 | Rluc-F 5'-ccaggattcttttccaatgc-3'
GAATTTGTCAAAGTAAAAGGTCTTCATTTTTCGCAAGAAGATGCACCTGATGAAATGGGAAAATATATCA
AATCGTTCGTTGAGCGAGTTCTCAAAAATGAACAATAATTCTAGGAGCTCTATACCGGTCTCGATATCAC
TACTAGTGTTCTAGAATTGTTAATCTAAAGGTTCAAAAACTCACATATTTTTCACACAGTGTCCAAATTT
CATTTGTACAAAAATACATTGTTAGTTAGTTTTCATTTTCATATTCATTTTTCGTAAACATTCAACGGCC
GCTTCGAGCAGACATGATAAGATACATTGATGAGTTTGGACAAACCACAACTAGAATGCAGTGAAAAAAA
TGCTTTATTTGTGAAATTTGTGATGCTATTGCTTTATTTGTAACCATTATAAGCTGCAATAAACAAGTTA
ACAACAACAATTGCATTCATTTTATGTTTCAGGTTCAGGGGGAGGTGTGGGAGGTTTTTTAAAGCAAGTA
AAACCTCTACAAATGTGGTAAAATCGATAAGGATCCAGGTGGCACTTTTCGGGGAAATGTGCGCGGAACC
CCTATTTGTTTATTTTTCTAAATACATTCAAATATGTATCCGCTCATGAGACAATAACCCTGATAAATGC
TTCAATAATATTGAAAAAGGAAGAGTATGAGTATTCAACATTTCCGTGTCGCCCTTATTCCCTTTTTTGC
GGCATTTTGCCTTCCTGTTTTTGCTCACCCAGAAACGCTGGTGAAAGTAAAAGATGCTGAAGATCAGTTG
GGTGCACGAGTGGGTTACATCGAACTGGATCTCAACAGCGGTAAGATCCTTGAGAGTTTTCGCCCCGAAG
AACGTTTTCCAATGATGAGCACTTTTAAAGTTCTGCTATGTGGCGCGGTATTATCCCGTATTGACGCCGG
GCA
